Addgene plasmid #62441: MXS_CMV::ZeoR-bGHpA
Purpose: MXS_chaining vector with CMV::ZeoR-bGHpA
Depositing lab: Pierre Neveu. Depositing organization: European Molecular Biology Laboratory (EMBL), Heidelberg. Publication: MXS-Chaining: A Highly Efficient Cloning Platform for Imaging and Flow Cytometry Approaches in Mammalian Systems. Sladitschek HL, Neveu PA. PLoS One. 2015 Apr 24;10(4):e0124958. doi: 10.1371/journal.pone.0124958. eCollection 2015. PONE-D-15-01385 PubMed 25909630.
Backbone
  Vector backbone: MXS_chaining vector
  Backbone manufacturer: Neveu lab, Addgene plasmid #62394
  Backbone size w/o insert (bp): 1945
  Vector type: Synthetic Biology
Growth in bacteria
  Bacterial resistance: Ampicillin, 100 μg/mL
  Growth temperature: 37°C
  Growth strain: Mach1
  Copy number: High Copy
Gene/Insert
  Gene/Insert name: resistance cassette against Zeocin with CMV Promoter
  Species: Synthetic
  Insert size (bp): 1244
  Cloning method: Restriction Enzyme; 5′ cloning site MluI (not destroyed); 3′ cloning site SalI (not destroyed)
  Sequencing primers: 5′ TTACCGCCTTTGAGTGAG; 3′ TTGTCTCATGAGCGGATAC
Terms and licenses: Academic/Nonprofit Terms; Industry Terms: Not Available to Industry
How to cite: MXS_CMV::ZeoR-bGHpA was a gift from Pierre Neveu (Addgene plasmid # 62441 ; http://n2t.net/addgene:62441 ; RRID:Addgene_62441)
