[The description below was written by a language model from this plasmid's Addgene catalogue record and pLannotate feature annotations shown in this document.]
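Description:
MXS_CMV::ZeoR-bGHpA is a small (about 3.2 kb) synthetic-biology building-block plasmid from the MXS-chaining cloning platform, a modular system designed for assembling multi-part constructs for imaging and flow cytometry work in mammalian cells. The minimal MXS chaining backbone (roughly 1.9 kb) carries little beyond what is needed for propagation in E. coli: a high-copy ColE1/pUC-type origin of replication and a β-lactamase (AmpR) gene under its own bla promoter, giving ampicillin selection.

The payload is a roughly 1.2 kb synthetic cassette placed between MluI and SalI sites, both of which are retained after cloning. It is a complete mammalian selection unit. The human cytomegalovirus immediate-early enhancer and promoter drive the ble coding sequence from Streptoalloteichus hindustanus, and the transcript is terminated by the bovine growth hormone polyadenylation signal. The ble product is a binding protein with strong affinity for bleomycin-family antibiotics, so it confers Zeocin resistance by sequestering the drug. All annotated features lie on the same strand, with the selection cassette immediately upstream of the bacterial marker and origin.

As a chaining module, the plasmid mainly serves as a source of a ready-made CMV-driven Zeocin resistance cassette that can be joined with other MXS parts, such as reporter or expression cassettes. The resulting composite vectors allow transfected mammalian cells to be selected with Zeocin. The record does not detail the chaining sites beyond the MluI and SalI sites flanking the insert, and the plasmid carries no reporter, tag or viral element.
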