Features (pLannotate 1.2.2; 7 found; start..end, strand, type, name):
     86..389     +  enhancer       CMV enhancer: human cytomegalovirus immediate early enhancer
    390..593     +  promoter       CMV promoter: human cytomegalovirus (CMV) immediate early promoter
    647..1018    +  CDS            ble: BLE_STRHI - Experimental evidence at protein level: Swiss-Prot protein existence level 1. Binding protein with a strong affinity to the bleomycin family of antibiotics. From Streptoalloteichus hindustanus.
   1028..1252    +  polyA_signal   bGH poly(A) signal: bovine growth hormone polyadenylation signal
   1275..1379    +  promoter       AmpR promoter: bla
   1380..2240    +  CDS            AmpR: β-lactamase; bla; confers resistance to ampicillin, carbenicillin, and related antibiotics
   2411..2999    +  rep_origin     ori: high-copy-number ColE1/pMB1/pBR322/pUC origin of replication
>Addgene plasmid #62441 | MXS_CMV::ZeoR-bGHpA | depositor full sequence | sequence record 102502 | Full Sequence
CATGATATCAAACGCGTAACTCGAGTAGTTATTAATAGTAATCAATTACGGGGTCATTAGTTCATAGCCC
ATATATGGAGTTCCGCGTTACATAACTTACGGTAAATGGCCCGCCTGGCTGACCGCCCAACGACCCCCGC
CCATTGACGTCAATAATGACGTATGTTCCCATAGTAACGCCAATAGGGACTTTCCATTGACGTCAATGGG
TGGAGTATTTACGGTAAACTGCCCACTTGGCAGTACATCAAGTGTATCATATGCCAAGTACGCCCCCTAT
TGACGTCAATGACGGTAAATGGCCCGCCTGGCATTATGCCCAGTACATGACCTTATGGGACTTTCCTACT
TGGCAGTACATCTACGTATTAGTCATCGCTATTACCATGGTGATGCGGTTTTGGCAGTACATCAATGGGC
GTGGATAGCGGTTTGACTCACGGGGATTTCCAAGTCTCCACCCCATTGACGTCAATGGGAGTTTGTTTTG
GCACCAAAATCAACGGGACTTTCCAAAATGTCGTAACAACTCCGCCCCATTGACGCAAATGGGCGGTAGG
CGTGTACGGTGGGAGGTCTATATAAGCAGAGCTGGTTTAGTGAACCGTCAGATCCGCTAGGGATCTCAGC
TGGTCGAGTCGCCACCATGGCCAAGTTGACCAGTGCCGTTCCGGTGCTCACCGCGCGCGACGTCGCCGGA
GCGGTCGAGTTCTGGACCGACCGGCTCGGGTTCTCCCGGGACTTCGTGGAGGACGACTTCGCCGGTGTGG
TCCGGGACGACGTGACCCTGTTCATCAGCGCGGTCCAGGACCAGGTGGTGCCGGACAACACCCTGGCCTG
GGTGTGGGTGCGCGGCCTGGACGAGCTGTACGCCGAGTGGTCGGAGGTCGTGTCCACGAACTTCCGGGAC
GCCTCCGGGCCGGCCATGACCGAGATCGGCGAGCAGCCGTGGGGGCGGGAGTTCGCCCTGCGCGACCCGG
CCGGCAACTGCGTGCACTTCGTGGCCGAGGAGCAGGACTAAGTCGAGCTGTGCCTTCTAGTTGCCAGCCA
TCTGTTGTTTGCCCCTCCCCCGTGCCTTCCTTGACCCTGGAAGGTGCCACTCCCACTGTCCTTTCCTAAT
AAAATGAGGAAATTGCATCGCATTGTCTGAGTAGGTGTCATTCTATTCTGGGGGGTGGGGTGGGGCAGGA
CAGCAAGGGGGAGGATTGGGAAGACAATAGCAGGCATGCTGGGGATGCGGTGGGCTCTATGGTCGACCAA
TTCGGGGAAATGTGCGCGGAACCCCTATTTGTTTATTTTTCTAAATACATTCAAATATGTATCCGCTCAT
GAGACAATAACCCTGATAAATGCTTCAATAATATTGAAAAAGGAAGAGTATGAGTATTCAACATTTCCGT
GTCGCCCTTATTCCCTTTTTTGCGGCATTTTGCCTTCCTGTTTTTGCTCACCCAGAAACGCTGGTGAAAG
TAAAAGATGCTGAAGATCAGTTGGGTGCACGAGTGGGTTACATCGAACTGGATCTCAACAGCGGTAAGAT
CCTTGAGAGTTTTCGCCCCGAAGAACGTTTTCCAATGATGAGCACTTTTAAAGTTCTGCTATGTGGCGCG
GTATTATCCCGTATTGACGCCGGGCAAGAGCAACTCGGTCGCCGCATACACTATTCTCAGAATGACTTGG
TTGAGTACTCACCAGTCACAGAAAAGCATCTTACGGATGGCATGACAGTAAGAGAATTATGCAGTGCTGC
CATAACCATGAGTGATAACACTGCGGCCAACTTACTTCTGACAACGATCGGAGGACCGAAGGAGCTAACC
GCTTTTTTGCACAACATGGGGGATCATGTAACTCGCCTTGATCGTTGGGAACCGGAGCTGAATGAAGCCA
TACCAAACGACGAGCGTGACACCACGATGCCTGTAGCAATGGCAACAACGTTGCGCAAACTATTAACTGG
CGAACTACTTACTCTAGCTTCCCGGCAACAATTAATAGACTGGATGGAGGCGGATAAAGTTGCAGGACCA
CTTCTGCGCTCGGCCCTTCCGGCTGGCTGGTTTATTGCTGATAAATCTGGAGCCGGTGAGCGTGGGTCTC
GCGGTATCATTGCAGCACTGGGGCCAGATGGTAAGCCCTCCCGTATCGTAGTTATCTACACGACGGGGAG
TCAGGCAACTATGGATGAACGAAATAGACAGATCGCTGAGATAGGTGCCTCACTGATTAAGCATTGGTAA
CTGTCAGACCAAGTTTACTCATATATACTTTAGATTGATTTAAAACTTCATTTTTAATTTAAAAGGATCT
AGGTGAAGATCCTTTTTGATAATCTCATGACCAAAATCCCTTAACGTGAGTTTTCGTTCCACTGAGCGTC
AGACCCCGTAGAAAAGATCAAAGGATCTTCTTGAGATCCTTTTTTTCTGCGCGTAATCTGCTGCTTGCAA
ACAAAAAAACCACCGCTACCAGCGGTGGTTTGTTTGCCGGATCAAGAGCTACCAACTCTTTTTCCGAAGG
TAACTGGCTTCAGCAGAGCGCAGATACCAAATACTGTTCTTCTAGTGTAGCCGTAGTTAGGCCACCACTT
CAAGAACTCTGTAGCACCGCCTACATACCTCGCTCTGCTAATCCTGTTACCAGTGGCTGCTGCCAGTGGC
GATAAGTCGTGTCTTACCGGGTTGGACTCAAGACGATAGTTACCGGATAAGGCGCAGCGGTCGGGCTGAA
CGGGGGGTTCGTGCACACAGCCCAGCTTGGAGCGAACGACCTACACCGAACTGAGATACCTACAGCGTGA
GCTATGAGAAAGCGCCACGCTTCCCGAAGGGAGAAAGGCGGACAGGTATCCGGTAAGCGGCAGGGTCGGA
ACAGGAGAGCGCACGAGGGAGCTTCCAGGGGGAAACGCCTGGTATCTTTATAGTCCTGTCGGGTTTCGCC
ACCTCTGACTTGAGCGTCGATTTTTGTGATGCTCGTCAGGGGGGCGGAGCCTATGGAAAAACGCCAGCAA
CGCGGCCTTTTTACGGTTCCTGGCCTTTTGCTGGCCTTTTGCTCACATGTTCTTTCCTGCGTTATCCCCT
GATTCTGTGGATAACCGTATTACCGCCTTTGAGTGAGCTGATACCGCTCGCCGCAGCCGAACGACCGAGC
GCAGCGAGTCAGTGAGC
