>Addgene plasmid #62441 | MXS_CMV::ZeoR-bGHpA | addgene partial sequence | sequence record 104772 | pBR322ori-F 5'-GGGAAACGCCTGGTATCTTT-3'
GTGATGCTCGTCAGGGGGGCGGAGCCTATGGAAAAACGCCAGCAACGCGGCCTTTTTACGGTTCCTGGCC
TTTTGCTGGCCTTTTGCTCACATGTTCTTTCCTGCGTTATCCCCTGATTCTGTGGATAACCGTATTACCG
CCTTTGAGTGAGCTGATACCGCTCGCCGCAGCCGAACGACCGAGCGCAGCGAGTCAGTGAGCCATGATAT
CAAACGCGTAACTCGAGTAGTTATTAATAGTAATCAATTACGGGGTCATTAGTTCATAGCCCATATATGG
AGTTCCGCGTTACATAACTTACGGTAAATGGCCCGCCTGGCTGACCGCCCAACGACCCCCGCCCATTGAC
GTCAATAATGACGTATGTTCCCATAGTAACGCCAATAGGGACTTTCCATTGACGTCAATGGGTGGAGTAT
TTACGGTAAACTGCCCACTTGGCAGTACATCAAGTGTATCATATGCCAAGTACGCCCCCTATTGACGTCA
ATGACGGTAAATGGCCCGCCTGGCATTATGCCCAGTACATGACCTTATGGGACTTTCCTACTTGGCAGTA
CATCTACGTATTAGTCATCGCTATTACCATGGTGATGCGGTTTTGGCAGTACATCAATGGGCGTGGATAG
CGGTTTGACTCACGGGGATTTCCAAGTCTCCACCCCATTGACGTCAATGGGAGTTTGTTTTGGCACCAAA
ATCAACGGGACTTTCC
