>Addgene plasmid #62441 | MXS_CMV::ZeoR-bGHpA | addgene partial sequence | sequence record 104776 | AmpSeq-F 5'-ctcatgagcggatacatatttgaa-3'
TTTCCCCGAATTGGTCGACCATAGAGCCCACCGCATCCCCAGCATGCCTGCTATTGTCTTCCCAATCCTC
CCCCTTGCTGTCCTGCCCCACCCCACCCCCCAGAATAGAATGACACCTACTCAGACAATGCGATGCAATT
TCCTCATTTTATTAGGAAAGGACAGTGGGAGTGGCACCTTCCAGGGTCAAGGAAGGCACGGGGGAGGGGC
AAACAACAGATGGCTGGCAACTAGAAGGCACAGCTCGACTTAGTCCTGCTCCTCGGCCACGAAGTGCACG
CAGTTGCCGGCCGGGTCGCGCAGGGCGAACTCCCGCCCCCACGGCTGCTCGCCGATCTCGGTCATGGCCG
GCCCGGAGGCGTCCCGGAAGTTCGTGGACACGACCTCCGACCACTCGGCGTACAGCTCGTCCAGGCCGCG
CACCCACACCCAGGCCAGGGTGTTGTCCGGCACCACCTGGTCCTGGACCGCGCTGATGAACAGGGTCACG
TCGTCCCGGACCACACCGGCGAAGTCGTCCTCCACGAAGTCCCGGGAGAACCCGAGCCGGTCGGTCCAGA
ACTCGACCGCTCCGGCGACGTCGCGCGCGGTGAGCACCGGAACGGCACTGGTCAACTTGGCCATGGTGGC
GACTCGACCAGCTGAGATCCCTAGCGGATCTGACGGTTCACTAAACCAGCTCTGCTTATATAGACCTCCC
ACCGTACACGCCTACCG
